LOCUS       Exported 2606 bp ds-DNA circular SYN 13-MAY-2021
DEFINITION  MoClo Destination Vector: (based on pSB1A2 with fixed illegal site)
            [D:LacZa:G].
ACCESSION   .
VERSION     .
KEYWORDS    DVA_DG
SOURCE      synthetic DNA construct
  ORGANISM  synthetic DNA construct
REFERENCE   1 (bases 1 to 2606)
  AUTHORS   Iverson SV, Haddock TL, Beal J, Densmore DM
  TITLE     CIDAR MoClo: Improved MoClo Assembly Standard and New E. coli Part
            Library Enable Rapid Combinatorial Design for Synthetic and
            Traditional Biology.
  JOURNAL   ACS Synth Biol. 2016 Jan 15;5(1):99-103. doi:
            10.1021/acssynbio.5b00124. Epub 2015 Nov 4.
  PUBMED    26479688
REFERENCE   2 (bases 1 to 2606)
  AUTHORS   .
  TITLE     Direct Submission
  JOURNAL   Exported May 13, 2021 from SnapGene Server 1.1.58
            http://www.snapgene.com
FEATURES             Location/Qualifiers
     source          1..2606
                     /organism="synthetic DNA construct"
                     /mol_type="other DNA"
     primer_bind     199..221
                     /label=M13/pUC Forward
                     /note="In lacZ gene"
     primer_bind     213..230
                     /label=M13 Forward
                     /note="In lacZ gene. Also called M13-F20 or M13 (-21)
                     Forward"
     primer_bind     214..230
                     /label=M13 fwd
                     /note="common sequencing primer, one of multiple similar
                     variants"
     misc_feature    231..287
                     /label=MCS
                     /note="pUC18/19 multiple cloning site"
     primer_bind     complement(300..316)
                     /label=M13 rev
                     /note="common sequencing primer, one of multiple similar
                     variants"
     primer_bind     complement(300..316)
                     /label=M13 Reverse
                     /note="In lacZ gene. Also called M13-rev"
     primer_bind     complement(313..335)
                     /label=M13/pUC Reverse
                     /note="In lacZ gene"
     protein_bind    324..340
                     /label=lac operator
                     /bound_moiety="lac repressor encoded by lacI"
                     /note="The lac repressor binds to the lac operator to
                     inhibit transcription in E. coli. This inhibition can be
                     relieved by adding lactose or
                     isopropyl-beta-D-thiogalactopyranoside (IPTG)."
     promoter        complement(348..378)
                     /label=lac promoter
                     /note="promoter for the E. coli lac operon"
     protein_bind    393..414
                     /label=CAP binding site
                     /bound_moiety="E. coli catabolite activator protein"
                     /note="CAP binding activates transcription in the presence
                     of cAMP."
     misc_feature    514..534
                     /label=BioBrick suffix
                     /note="universal suffix for all parts"
     primer_bind     complement(540..557)
                     /label=L4440
                     /note="L4440 vector, forward primer"
     rep_origin      complement(711..1299)
                     /direction=LEFT
                     /label=ori
                     /note="high-copy-number ColE1/pMB1/pBR322/pUC origin of
                     replication"
     primer_bind     complement(791..810)
                     /label=pBR322ori-F
                     /note="pBR322 origin, forward primer"
     CDS             complement(1470..2330)
                     /codon_start=1
                     /gene="bla"
                     /product="beta-lactamase"
                     /label=AmpR
                     /note="confers resistance to ampicillin, carbenicillin, and
                     related antibiotics"
                     /translation="MSIQHFRVALIPFFAAFCLPVFAHPETLVKVKDAEDQLGARVGYI
                     ELDLNSGKILESFRPEERFPMMSTFKVLLCGAVLSRIDAGQEQLGRRIHYSQNDLVEYS
                     PVTEKHLTDGMTVRELCSAAITMSDNTAANLLLTTIGGPKELTAFLHNMGDHVTRLDRW
                     EPELNEAIPNDERDTTMPVAMATTLRKLLTGELLTLASRQQLIDWMEADKVAGPLLRSA
                     LPAGWFIADKSGAGERGSRGIIAALGPDGKPSRIVVIYTTGSQATMDERNRQIAEIGAS
                     LIKHW"
     primer_bind     2093..2112
                     /label=Amp-R
                     /note="Ampicillin resistance gene, reverse primer"
     promoter        complement(2331..2435)
                     /gene="bla"
                     /label=AmpR promoter
     primer_bind     2503..2521
                     /label=pBRforEco
                     /note="pBR322 vectors, upsteam of EcoRI site, forward
                     primer"
     terminator      2525..2568
                     /label=bacterial terminator
                     /note="putative bacterial transcription terminator"
     misc_feature    2571..2592
                     /label=BioBrick prefix
                     /note="BioBrick prefix for parts that do not start with
                     ""ATG"""
     CDS             complement(2587..304)
                     /codon_start=1
                     /gene="lacZ fragment"
                     /product="LacZ-alpha fragment of beta-galactosidase"
                     /label=lacZ-alpha
                     /translation="MTMITPSLHACRSTLEDPRVPSSNSLAVVLQRRDWENPGVTQLNR
                     LAAHPPFASWRNSEEARTDRPSQQLRSLNGEWRLMRYFLLTHLCGISHRIWCRRHTLRP
                     TSL"
ORIGIN
        1 aggtatgtct tctgcaccat atgcggtgtg aaataccgca cagatgcgta aggagaaaat
       61 accgcatcag gcgccattcg ccattcaggc tgcgcaactg ttgggaaggg cgatcggtgc
      121 gggcctcttc gctattacgc cagctggcga aagggggatg tgctgcaagg cgattaagtt
      181 gggtaacgcc agggttttcc cagtcacgac gttgtaaaac gacggccagt gaattcgagc
      241 tcggtacccg gggatcctct agagtcgacc tgcaggcatg caagcttggc gtaatcatgg
      301 tcatagctgt ttcctgtgtg aaattgttat ccgctcacaa ttccacacaa catacgagcc
      361 ggaagcataa agtgtaaagc ctggggtgcc taatgagtga gctaactcac attaattgcg
      421 ttgcgctcac tgcccgcttt ccagtcggga aacctgtcgt gccagctgca ttaatgaatc
      481 ggccaacgcg cggggaagac gttgccagag acctactagt agcggccgct gcaggcttcc
      541 tcgctcactg actcgctgcg ctcggtcgtt cggctgcggc gagcggtatc agctcactca
      601 aaggcggtaa tacggttatc cacagaatca ggggataacg caggaaagaa catgtgagca
      661 aaaggccagc aaaaggccag gaaccgtaaa aaggccgcgt tgctggcgtt tttccacagg
      721 ctccgccccc ctgacgagca tcacaaaaat cgacgctcaa gtcagaggtg gcgaaacccg
      781 acaggactat aaagatacca ggcgtttccc cctggaagct ccctcgtgcg ctctcctgtt
      841 ccgaccctgc cgcttaccgg atacctgtcc gcctttctcc cttcgggaag cgtggcgctt
      901 tctcatagct cacgctgtag gtatctcagt tcggtgtagg tcgttcgctc caagctgggc
      961 tgtgtgcacg aaccccccgt tcagcccgac cgctgcgcct tatccggtaa ctatcgtctt
     1021 gagtccaacc cggtaagaca cgacttatcg ccactggcag cagccactgg taacaggatt
     1081 agcagagcga ggtatgtagg cggtgctaca gagttcttga agtggtggcc taactacggc
     1141 tacactagaa gaacagtatt tggtatctgc gctctgctga agccagttac cttcggaaaa
     1201 agagttggta gctcttgatc cggcaaacaa accaccgctg gtagcggtgg tttttttgtt
     1261 tgcaagcagc agattacgcg cagaaaaaaa ggatctcaag aagatccttt gatcttttct
     1321 acggggtctg acgctcagtg gaacgaaaac tcacgttaag ggattttggt catgagatta
     1381 tcaaaaagga tcttcaccta gatcctttta aattaaaaat gaagttttaa atcaatctaa
     1441 agtatatatg agtaaacttg gtctgacagt taccaatgct taatcagtga ggcacctatc
     1501 tcagcgatct gtctatttcg ttcatccata gttgcctgac tccccgtcgt gtagataact
     1561 acgatacggg agggcttacc atctggcccc agtgctgcaa tgataccgcg cgacccacgc
     1621 tcaccggctc cagatttatc agcaataaac cagccagccg gaagggccga gcgcagaagt
     1681 ggtcctgcaa ctttatccgc ctccatccag tctattaatt gttgccggga agctagagta
     1741 agtagttcgc cagttaatag tttgcgcaac gttgttgcca ttgctacagg catcgtggtg
     1801 tcacgctcgt cgtttggtat ggcttcattc agctccggtt cccaacgatc aaggcgagtt
     1861 acatgatccc ccatgttgtg caaaaaagcg gttagctcct tcggtcctcc gatcgttgtc
     1921 agaagtaagt tggccgcagt gttatcactc atggttatgg cagcactgca taattctctt
     1981 actgtcatgc catccgtaag atgcttttct gtgactggtg agtactcaac caagtcattc
     2041 tgagaatagt gtatgcggcg accgagttgc tcttgcccgg cgtcaatacg ggataatacc
     2101 gcgccacata gcagaacttt aaaagtgctc atcattggaa aacgttcttc ggggcgaaaa
     2161 ctctcaagga tcttaccgct gttgagatcc agttcgatgt aacccactcg tgcacccaac
     2221 tgatcttcag catcttttac tttcaccagc gtttctgggt gagcaaaaac aggaaggcaa
     2281 aatgccgcaa aaaagggaat aagggcgaca cggaaatgtt gaatactcat actcttcctt
     2341 tttcaatatt attgaagcat ttatcagggt tattgtctca tgagcggata catatttgaa
     2401 tgtatttaga aaaataaaca aataggggtt ccgcgcacat ttccccgaaa agtgccacct
     2461 gacgtctaag aaaccattat tatcatgaca ttaacctata aaaataggcg tatcacgagg
     2521 cagaatttca gataaaaaaa atccttagct ttcgctaagg atgatttctg gaattcgcgg
     2581 ccgcttctag agactagtgg gtctca
//
