[The description below was written by a language model from this plasmid's Addgene catalogue record and the feature table of its GenBank file.]
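Description:
DVA_DG is an empty destination vector from the CIDAR MoClo (modular cloning) system for E. coli synthetic biology, a 2,606 bp circular plasmid built on the DVA backbone. That backbone derives from the BioBrick vector pSB1A2, in which an assembly-incompatible ("illegal") restriction site has been removed. It replicates from a high-copy ColE1/pUC-type origin, although the catalogue lists copy number as unknown. Selection is with ampicillin through the bla beta-lactamase gene under its own promoter. No gene of interest is carried; the record describes the plasmid as synthetic and intended as a recipient for assembled parts.

The functional payload is a lacZ-alpha dropout cassette, summarised in the record as [D:LacZa:G]. The LacZ-alpha coding fragment contains a pUC18/19-type multiple cloning site and M13 sequencing primer sites. It is expressed from the lac promoter with its lac operator and CAP binding site, and the whole unit sits between the BioBrick prefix and suffix retained from pSB1A2. A putative bacterial transcription terminator lies just upstream of the prefix.

In MoClo notation, D and G denote the fusion-site overhangs flanking the cassette. In Golden Gate-style assembly with Type IIS enzymes, the lacZ-alpha fragment is excised and replaced by a part or set of parts whose ends carry matching D and G overhangs. The fusion sites and Type IIS recognition sites are not annotated in the feature table. Loss of alpha-complementation in a suitable host such as DH5alpha allows blue/white screening, with correct assemblies giving white colonies. The vector is one of a family of destination vectors differing in their fusion-site pairs, which supports combinatorial, hierarchical construction of genetic devices.
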