Addgene plasmid #66048: DVA_DG
Purpose: (Empty Backbone) MoClo Destination Vector: (based on pSB1A2 with fixed illegal site) [D:LacZa:G]
Depositing lab: Douglas Densmore. Depositing organization: Boston University Main Campus. Publication: CIDAR MoClo: Improved MoClo Assembly Standard and New E. coli Part Library Enable Rapid Combinatorial Design for Synthetic and Traditional Biology. Iverson SV, Haddock TL, Beal J, Densmore DM. ACS Synth Biol. 2016 Jan 15;5(1):99-103. doi: 10.1021/acssynbio.5b00124. Epub 2015 Nov 4. PubMed 26479688.
Backbone
  Vector backbone: DVA
  Vector type: Synthetic Biology ; Destination Vector
Growth in bacteria
  Bacterial resistance: Ampicillin, 100 μg/mL
  Growth temperature: 37°C
  Growth strain: DH5alpha
  Copy number: Unknown
Gene/Insert
  Gene/Insert name: None
  Species: Synthetic
  Cloning method: Unknown
Terms and licenses: Academic/Nonprofit Terms; Industry Terms: Not Available to Industry
How to cite: DVA_DG was a gift from Douglas Densmore (Addgene plasmid # 66048 ; http://n2t.net/addgene:66048 ; RRID:Addgene_66048)
