>Addgene plasmid #66048 | DVA_DG | addgene partial sequence | sequence record 114283 | MoCloR 5'-gccacctgacgtctaagaaacc-3'
TAGGCGTATCACGAGGCAGAATTTCAGATAAAAAAAATCCTTAGCTTTCGCTAAGGATGATTTCTGGAAT
TCGCGGCCGCTTCTAGAGACTAGTGGGTCTCAAGGTATGTCTTCTGCACCATATGCGGTGTGAAATACCG
CACAGATGCGTAAGGAGAAAATACCGCATCAGGCGCCATTCGCCATTCAGGCTGCGCAACTGTTGGGAAG
GGCGATCGGTGCGGGCCTCTTCGCTATTACGCCAGCTGGCGAAAGGGGGATGTGCTGCAAGGCGATTAAG
TTGGGTAACGCCAGGGTTTTCCCAGTCACGACGTTGTAAAACGACGGCCAGTGAATTCGAGCTCGGTACC
CGGGGATCCTCTAGAGTCGACCTGCAGGCATGCAAGCTTGGCGTAATCATGGTCATAGCTGTTTCCTGTG
TGAAATTGTTATCCGCTCACAATTCCACACAACATACGAGCCGGAAGCATAAAGTGTAAAGCCTGGGGTG
CCTAATGAGTGAGCTAACTCACATTAATTGCGTTGCGCTCACTGCCCGCTTTCCAGTCGGGAAACCTGTC
GTGCCAGCTGCATTAATGAATCGGCCAACGCGCGGGGAAGACGTTGCCAGAGACCTACTAGTAGCGGCCG
CTGCAGGCTTCCTCGCTCACTGACTCGCTGCGCTCGGTCGTTCGGCTGCGGCGAGCGGTATCAGCTCACT
CAAAGGCGGTAATACGGTTATCCACAGAATCAGGG
